>Addgene plasmid #192236 | eIF3a- pMK293 (mAID-mCherry2-Hygro) plasmid | addgene full sequence | sequence record 381192 | Addgene NGS Result
ATTCATTAATGCAGCTGGCACGACAGGTTTCCCGACTGGAAAGCGGGCAGTGAGCGCAACGCAATTAATG
TGAGTTAGCTCACTCATTAGGCACCCCAGGCTTTACACTTTATGCTTCCGGCTCGTATGTTGTGTGGAAT
TGTGAGCGGATAACAATTTCACACAGGAAACAGCTATGACCATGATTACGCCAAGCTATTTAGGTGACAC
TATAGAATACTCAAGCTATGCATCAAGCTTGGTACCACTAGTAACGGCCGCCAGTGTGCTGGAATTCGCC
CTTATTACTACAAATTACTTGTTGAAAGAATCTATCTTCAAAAGAAAGAAAATTAGGAAAGAGAATTTAA
ACGATTCCTCCAAACCATACATTTATAAATATTGTCATATTTAAAATGCTTGAAAGGCATGAATTCTCCA
TTAATGGAAAAGCAGTTTGCTATTGGCAACAGAAAAAAACTCAGCGATAATTTACCAAATGCTTTAAAAT
TTAAAAGCTATACTGTTTGGATTCACACTTGCGCAGTAATCTTGTCATTACAACAACTGCAAATTGCTTT
GTACTCACCTTCTCTCAAGTAAAATCTAAAGAAAACCCCACCGTATCCAATGTTTGTAATGTTTACTTCA
AGTGAATCTAAAAAATTTCTAAATTTAGTTTATGGTAAATACCTCAAAATACCTAAAATAGGTACGTATC
AACCACTTAAGGGTGTGAAAATTGTTTCAGATTCACTGCTTTAAAGGGTCTTCAAATATATTTTAACAGA
ACCTTACTTCATTCCAAATTATTATCAGATATTTCAAAATCAAAAAAAAAGTATCAGTTCTATACCAAGA
TAAAGGTGTTACTCAATACCTGAAGGGTCACATTTTAAATTTATTTTTTAGTTTTTCTTTTTTGTCAACA
AATGATTGATGAAATAATGCAACACCCTTAAATTCCAGAAAATGGCATGGTTTTTCCAACCTCCTGTGGA
TATGGTGCATGATCAATCTATTATATAGGATTAATACAAGTTCATGCTTTTTGTGTTATGGTGAAACAAC
ATTAAAGAATCCAATTTAGATTGGTTGAAGCACAAGTATAATAATCCTTGAATGTGATCAAACCTATTTA
AGACACCAGTTTAAATCCATTATCTTGAGACTTAGGATCCTAGTGAACCTCTTCGAGGGACCTAATAACT
TCGTATAGCATACATTATACGAAGTTATATTAAGGGTTCCGGATCTCGACCAGCTTCTGATGGAATTAGA
ACTTGGCAAAACAATACTGAGAATGAAGTGTATGTGGAACAGAGGCTGCTGATCTCGTTCTTCAGGCTAT
GAAACTGACACATTTGGAAACCACAGTACTTAGAACCACAAAGTGGGAATCAAGAGAAAAACAATGATCC
CACGAGAGATCTATAGATCTATAGATCATGAGTGGGAGGAATGAGCTGGCCCTTAATTTGGTTTTGCTTG
TTTAAATTATGATATCCAACTATGAAACATTATCATAAAGCAATAGTAAAGAGCCTTCAGTAAAGAGCAG
GCATTTATCTAATCCCACCCCACCCCCACCCCCGTAGCTCCAATCCTTCCATTCAAAATGTAGGTACTCT
GTTCTCACCCTTCTTAACAAAGTATGACAGGAAAAACTTCCATTTTAGTGGACATCTTTATTGTTTAATA
GATCATCAATTTCTGCATCCCGGGGATCTGATATCATCGATGCATGGGGTCGTGCGCTCCTTTCGGTCGG
GCGCTGCGGGTCGTGGGGCGGGCGGCTAGCCTATTCCTTTGCCCTCGGACGAGTGCTGGGGCGTCGGTTT
CCACTATCGGCGAGTACTTCTACACAGCCATCGGTCCAGACGGCCGCGCTTCTGCGGGCGATTTGTGTAC
GCCCGACAGTCCCGGCTCCGGATCGGACGATTGCGTCGCATCGACCCTGCGCCCAAGCTGCATCATCGAA
ATTGCCGTCAACCAAGCTCTGATAGAGTTGGTCAAGACCAATGCGGAGCATATACGCCCGGAGCCGCGGC
GATCCTGCAAGCTCCGGATGCCTCCGCTCGAAGTAGCGCGTCTGCTGCTCCATACAAGCCAACCACGGCC
TCCAGAAGAAGATGTTGGCGACCTCGTATTGGGAATCCCCGAACATCGCCTCGCTCCAGTCAATGACCGC
TGTTATGCGGCCATTGTCCGTCAGGACATTGTTGGAGCCGAAATCCGCGTGCACGAGGTGCCGGACTTCG
GGGCAGTCCTCGGCCCAAAGCATCAGCTCATCGAGAGCCTGCGCGACGGACGCACTGACGGTGTCGTCCA
TCACAGTTTGCCAGTGATACACATGGGGATCAGCAATCGCGCATATGAAATCACGCCATGTAGTGTATTG
ACCGATTCCTTGCGGTCCGAATGGGCCGAACCCGCTCGTCTGGCTAAGATCGGCCGCAGCGATCGCATCC
ATGGCCTCCGCGACCGGCTGCAGAACAGCGGGCAGTTCGGTTTCAGGCAGGTCTTGCAACGTGACACCCT
GTGCACGGCGGGAGATGCAATAGGTCAGGCTCTCGCTGAATTCCCCAATGTCAAGCACTTCCGGAATCGG
GAGCGCGGCCGATGCAAAGTGCCGATAAACATAACGATCTTTGTAGAAACCATCGGCGCAGCTATTTACC
CGCAGGACATATCCACGCCCTCCTACATCGAAGCTGAAAGCACGAGATTCTTCGCCCTCCGAGAGCTGCA
TCAGGTCGGAGACGCTGTCGAACTTTTCGATCAGAAACTTCTCGACAGACGTCGCGGTGAGTTCAGGCTT
TCCGGATCTATCCATGCTAGCGGTAAGCTTCAGCTGCTCGAGATCTAGATGGATGCAGGTCGAAAGGCCC
GGAGATGAGGAAGAGGAGAACAGCGCGGCAGACGTGCGCTTTTGAAGCGTGCAGAATGCCGGGCCTCCGG
AGGACCTTCGGGCGCCCGCCCCGCCCCTGAGCCCGCCCCCGGACCCACCCCTTCCCAGCCTCTGAGCCCA
GAAAGCGAAGGAGCAAAGCTGCTATTGGCCGCTGCCCCAAAGGCCTACCCGCTTCCATTGCTCAGCGGTG
CTGTCCATCTGCACGAGACTAGTGAGACGTGCTACTTCCATTTGTCACGTCCTGCACGACGCGAGCTGCG
GGGCGGGGGGGAACTTCCTGACTAGGGGAGGAGTAGAAGGTGGCGCGAAGGGGCCACCAAAGAACGGAGT
CGGTTGGCGCCTACCGGTGGATGTGGAATGTGTGCGAGGCCAGAGGCCACTTGTGTAGCGCCAAGTGCCC
AGCGGGGCTGCTAAAGCGCATGCTCCAGACTGCCTTGGGAAAAGCGCCTCCCCTACCCGGTAGAATTTCG
AGGTCGAGATCCTAAGCTTGGCTGGACGTAAACTCCTCTTCAGACCTAATAACTTCGTATAGCATACATT
ATACGAAGTTATATTAAGGGTTATTGAATATGATCGACGCGTTAAGATACATTGATGAGTTTGGACAAAC
CACAACTAGAATGCAGTGAAAAAAATGCTTTATTTGTGAAATTTGTGATGCTATTGCTTTATTTGTAACC
ATTATAAGCTGCAATAAACAAGTTAACAACAACAATTGCATTCATTTTATGTTTCAGGTTCAGGGGGAGG
TGTGGGAGGTTTTTTAAAGCAAGTAAAACCTCTACAAATGTGGTATGGCTGATTATGATCAGTTATCTAG
ATTACTTGTACAGCTCGTCCATGCCGCCGGTGGAGTGGCGGCCCTCGGCGCGTTCGTACTGTTCCACGAT
GGTGTAGTCCTCGTTGTGGGAAAGGATGTCCAACTTGATGTCGACGTTGTAGGCGCCGGGCAGCTGCACG
GGCTTCTTGGCCTTGTAGGTGGTCTTGACCTCAGCGTCGTAGTGGCCGCCGTCCTTCAGCTTCAGCCTCT
GCTTGATCTCGCCCTTCAGGGCGCCGTCCTCGGGGTACATCCGCTCAGTGGAGGCCTCCCAGCCCATGGT
ACGACACTGCATTACGGGGCCGTCGGAGGGGAAGTTGGTGCCGCGCAGCTTCACCTTGTAGATGAACTCG
CCGTCCTGCAGGGAGGAGTCCTGGGTCACGGTCACCACGCCGCCGTCCTCGAAGTTCATCACGCGCTCCC
AATTGAAGCCCTCGGGGAAGGACAGCTTCAAGTAGTCGGGGATGTCGGCGGGGTGCTTCACGTAGGCCTT
GGAGCCGTACATGAACTGAGGGGACAGGATGTCCCAGGCGAAGGGCAGGGGGCCACCCTTGGTCACCTTC
AGCTTGGCGGTCTGGGTGCCCTCGTAGGGGCGGCCCTCGCCCTCGCCCTCGATCTCGAACTCGTGGCCGT
TCACGGAGCCCTCCATGTGCACCTTGAAGCGCATGAACTCCTTGATGATGGCCATGTTATCCTCCTCGCC
CTTGCTCACCATGCTAGCTTTATACATCCTCAAATCGATTTTCCTCAAGTACGGTGCTCCGTCCATTGAT
ACCTTCACGAACGCCGCCGCCTCCGGGCCACCGCTTGATTTTTGGCAGGAAACCATCACGTTCTTCCGGT
ATGATCTCACCGGTGGCCATCCCACAACTTGTGCCTTGGCCGGAGGTTTGGCTGGATCTTTAGGACAAGC
ACTCTTCTCCTTGGCGCCTGCACCGGATCCTCCTCCTCCTCCTCCACGTCGTACTGTGGTCCAGCCGTCT
TCATCAGTCTCATTTTTAGTACGACGGAGAGATTCCCTATCTTTCTCAGCTCTCCATGAGGCCTTCTCTT
TTTCACCTTCTCTTTCTCGGTCTCGGTCTCTTTCTCGGTCTCTTGAAAGAGCTGGGGGAGGAACTCGACG
AGGAGGGTCCCGCTCTTCCACCCGGTCATCTTTCCTGTCATCAGCACGTCTCCAAGAACTTACTAAAAAG
TTTAATTAAAAAAAAAAAATTAAGTTAGTACTATATTCTATTGGCTCAAATTACTCAAAATTCCTGTACT
AAAGATTGTTAAATACAGAAATCATTGTTAAATACAGAAATTCTGTTAAATTCTGTATTGTTAAATACAG
AAATCATAATGAAAGCTCATACAATTTCTGACAATCTTTAACATACAAATGTACAGATAAAACTCAAAAT
CTGAAAACAGGCAGAAACCACTAGCCTGGGAAGGACTACAGTTAGTATAAACCCGTAAGACAAGGTGGCA
AAAATCTGGCTGAATGAAAATTTTATAACTGAAAGGATTTTTGGCTCTTGAAGAATTTTAACAGCAAATT
AACCATACAAAATACAGGAGTTTTTAAAGTTATGGCTATGAGAGAAAAATTCTCTCATAACAGGATGTCA
AGACATATGGAAAATTAATTTTTAAAAACCAAGAGAAAAATGAGGATTTTAAAAATGAAAAATACATATA
TTTTAAAACAGAATAAACTTCTGTTACAATTTCAGAGAAAATGTTTCTACTTTGTGCTTAATCTGCCAGG
AAGCTGCTTTTAAATAACAATTTTTTTCATTTTTATTAAGTAAACTTTATATATATTGCCTGCTATCCAA
TTTAGTCTACTACTGTACTTTGAATTTAGAGATAAGTGCACTTTACAACATGACCATTGAGTAAAAGGGC
GAATTCTGCAGATATCCATCACACTGGCGGCCGCTCGAGCATGCATCTAGAGGGCCCAATTCGCCCTATA
GTGAGTCGTATTACAATTCACTGGCCGTCGTTTTACAACGTCGTGACTGGGAAAACCCTGGCGTTACCCA
ACTTAATCGCCTTGCAGCACATCCCCCTTTCGCCAGCTGGCGTAATAGCGAAGAGGCCCGCACCGATCGC
CCTTCCCAACAGTTGCGCAGCCTATACGTACGGCAGTTTAAGGTTTACACCTATAAAAGAGAGAGCCGTT
ATCGTCTGTTTGTGGATGTACAGAGTGATATTATTGACACGCCGGGGCGACGGATGGTGATCCCCCTGGC
CAGTGCACGTCTGCTGTCAGATAAAGTCTCCCGTGAACTTTACCCGGTGGTGCATATCGGGGATGAAAGC
TGGCGCATGATGACCACCGATATGGCCAGTGTGCCGGTCTCCGTTATCGGGGAAGAAGTGGCTGATCTCA
GCCACCGCGAAAATGACATCAAAAACGCCATTAACCTGATGTTCTGGGGAATATAAATGTCAGGCATGAG
ATTATCAAAAAGGATCTTCACCTAGATCCTTTTCACGTAGAAAGCCAGTCCGCAGAAACGGTGCTGACCC
CGGATGAATGTCAGCTACTGGGCTATCTGGACAAGGGAAAACGCAAGCGCAAAGAGAAAGCAGGTAGCTT
GCAGTGGGCTTACATGGCGATAGCTAGACTGGGCGGTTTTATGGACAGCAAGCGAACCGGAATTGCCAGC
TGGGGCGCCCTCTGGTAAGGTTGGGAAGCCCTGCAAAGTAAACTGGATGGCTTTCTTGCCGCCAAGGATC
TGATGGCGCAGGGGATCAAGCTCTGATCAAGAGACAGGATGAGGATCGTTTCGCATGATTGAACAAGATG
GATTGCACGCAGGTTCTCCGGCCGCTTGGGTGGAGAGGCTATTCGGCTATGACTGGGCACAACAGACAAT
CGGCTGCTCTGATGCCGCCGTGTTCCGGCTGTCAGCGCAGGGGCGCCCGGTTCTTTTTGTCAAGACCGAC
CTGTCCGGTGCCCTGAATGAACTGCAAGACGAGGCAGCGCGGCTATCGTGGCTGGCCACGACGGGCGTTC
CTTGCGCAGCTGTGCTCGACGTTGTCACTGAAGCGGGAAGGGACTGGCTGCTATTGGGCGAAGTGCCGGG
GCAGGATCTCCTGTCATCTCACCTTGCTCCTGCCGAGAAAGTATCCATCATGGCTGATGCAATGCGGCGG
CTGCATACGCTTGATCCGGCTACCTGCCCATTCGACCACCAAGCGAAACATCGCATCGAGCGAGCACGTA
CTCGGATGGAAGCCGGTCTTGTCGATCAGGATGATCTGGACGAAGAGCATCAGGGGCTCGCGCCAGCCGA
ACTGTTCGCCAGGCTCAAGGCGAGCATGCCCGACGGCGAGGATCTCGTCGTGACCCATGGCGATGCCTGC
TTGCCGAATATCATGGTGGAAAATGGCCGCTTTTCTGGATTCATCGACTGTGGCCGGCTGGGTGTGGCGG
ACCGCTATCAGGACATAGCGTTGGCTACCCGTGATATTGCTGAAGAGCTTGGCGGCGAATGGGCTGACCG
CTTCCTCGTGCTTTACGGTATCGCCGCTCCCGATTCGCAGCGCATCGCCTTCTATCGCCTTCTTGACGAG
TTCTTCTGAATTATTAACGCTTACAATTTCCTGATGCGGTATTTTCTCCTTACGCATCTGTGCGGTATTT
CACACCGCATCAGGTGGCACTTTTCGGGGAAATGTGCGCGGAACCCCTATTTGTTTATTTTTCTAAATAC
ATTCAAATATGTATCCGCTCATGAGACAATAACCCTGATAAATGCTTCAATAATAGCACGTGAGGAGGGC
CACCATGGCCAAGTTGACCAGTGCCGTTCCGGTGCTCACCGCGCGCGACGTCGCCGGAGCGGTCGAGTTC
TGGACCGACCGGCTCGGGTTCTCCCGGGACTTCGTGGAGGACGACTTCGCCGGTGTGGTCCGGGACGACG
TGACCCTGTTCATCAGCGCGGTCCAGGACCAGGTGGTGCCGGACAACACCCTGGCCTGGGTGTGGGTGCG
CGGCCTGGACGAGCTGTACGCCGAGTGGTCGGAGGTCGTGTCCACGAACTTCCGGGACGCCTCCGGGCCG
GCCATGACCGAGATCGGCGAGCAGCCGTGGGGGCGGGAGTTCGCCCTGCGCGACCCGGCCGGCAACTGCG
TGCACTTCGTGGCCGAGGAGCAGGACTGACACGTGCTAAAACTTCATTTTTAATTTAAAAGGATCTAGGT
GAAGATCCTTTTTGATAATCTCATGACCAAAATCCCTTAACGTGAGTTTTCGTTCCACTGAGCGTCAGAC
CCCGTAGAAAAGATCAAAGGATCTTCTTGAGATCCTTTTTTTCTGCGCGTAATCTGCTGCTTGCAAACAA
AAAAACCACCGCTACCAGCGGTGGTTTGTTTGCCGGATCAAGAGCTACCAACTCTTTTTCCGAAGGTAAC
TGGCTTCAGCAGAGCGCAGATACCAAATACTGTTCTTCTAGTGTAGCCGTAGTTAGGCCACCACTTCAAG
AACTCTGTAGCACCGCCTACATACCTCGCTCTGCTAATCCTGTTACCAGTGGCTGCTGCCAGTGGCGATA
AGTCGTGTCTTACCGGGTTGGACTCAAGACGATAGTTACCGGATAAGGCGCAGCGGTCGGGCTGAACGGG
GGGTTCGTGCACACAGCCCAGCTTGGAGCGAACGACCTACACCGAACTGAGATACCTACAGCGTGAGCTA
TGAGAAAGCGCCACGCTTCCCGAAGGGAGAAAGGCGGACAGGTATCCGGTAAGCGGCAGGGTCGGAACAG
GAGAGCGCACGAGGGAGCTTCCAGGGGGAAACGCCTGGTATCTTTATAGTCCTGTCGGGTTTCGCCACCT
CTGACTTGAGCGTCGATTTTTGTGATGCTCGTCAGGGGGGCGGAGCCTATGGAAAAACGCCAGCAACGCG
GCCTTTTTACGGTTCCTGGCCTTTTGCTGGCCTTTTGCTCACATGTTCTTTCCTGCGTTATCCCCTGATT
CTGTGGATAACCGTATTACCGCCTTTGAGTGAGCTGATACCGCTCGCCGCAGCCGAACGACCGAGCGCAG
CGAGTCAGTGAGCGAGGAAGCGGAAGAGCGCCCAATACGCAAACCGCCTCTCCCCGCGCGTTGGCCG
Features (pLannotate 1.2.2; 24 found; start..end, strand, type, name):
     66..87      +  protein_bind   CAP binding site: CAP binding activates transcription in the presence of cAMP. E. coli catabolite activator protein
    102..132     +  promoter       lac promoter: promoter for the E. coli lac operon
    140..156     +  protein_bind   lac operator: The lac repressor binds to the lac operator to inhibit transcription in E. coli. This inhibition can be relieved by adding lactose or isopropyl-β-D-thiogalactopyranoside (IPTG). lac repressor encoded by lacI
    198..216     +  promoter       SP6 promoter: promoter for bacteriophage SP6 RNA polymerase
   1185..1218    +  protein_bind   loxP: Cre-mediated recombination occurs in the 8-bp core sequence (GCATACAT). Cre recombinase
   1245..1697    -  polyA_signal   PGK poly(A) signal: mouse phosphoglycerate kinase 1 polyadenylation signal
   1781..2801    -  CDS            HygR (fragment): aminoglycoside phosphotransferase from E. coli; aph(4)-Ia; confers resistance to hygromycin
   2861..3348    -  promoter       PGK promoter: mouse phosphoglycerate kinase 1 promoter
   3409..3442    +  protein_bind   loxP: Cre-mediated recombination occurs in the 8-bp core sequence (GCATACAT). Cre recombinase
   3473..3594    -  polyA_signal   SV40 poly(A) signal: SV40 polyadenylation signal
   3617..3701    -  CDS            large T antigen (fragment): large T antigen from SV40 (simian virus 40)
   3712..4422    -  CDS            mCherry2: derivative of the monomeric red fluorescent protein mCherry mammalian codon-optimized
   4429..4632    -  CDS            mini-AID: minimal degron from the auxin-responsive IAA17 protein of Arabidopsis thaliana (Kubota et al., 2013) acts as an auxin-inducible degron (AID) in the presence of TIR1
   4666..4890    -  CDS            Eif3a (fragment): EIF3A_MOUSE - Also known as Csma, Eif3, Eif3s10. Experimental evidence at protein level: Swiss-Prot protein existence level 1. RNA-binding component of the eukaryotic translation initiation factor 3 (eIF-3) complex, which is required for several steps in the initiation of protein synthesis. The eIF-3 complex associates with the 40S ribosome and facilitates the recruitment of eIF-1, eIF-1A, eIF-2:GTP:methionyl-tRNAi and eIF-5 to form the 43S pre- initiation complex (43S PIC). The eIF-3 complex stimulates mRNA recruitment to the 43S PIC and scanning of the mRNA for AUG recognition. The eIF-3 com
   5665..5683    -  promoter       T7 promoter: promoter for bacteriophage T7 RNA polymerase
   5686..5833    +  CDS            lacZα (fragment): LacZα fragment of β-galactosidase; lacZ fragment
   5843..6146    +  CDS            ccdB (fragment): CcdB, a bacterial toxin that poisons DNA gyrase; ccdB; Plasmids containing the ccdB gene cannot be propagated in standard E. coli strains.
   6194..6463    +  CDS            tnpA (fragment): TN5P_ECOLX - Also known as tnp. Experimental evidence at protein level: Swiss-Prot protein existence level 1. Mediates transposition of transposon Tn5 by a 'cut and paste' mechanism. First, the monomeric transposase binds the 19 bp inverted DNA repeats flanking the transposon. Then, dimerization of the DNA- bound transposase creates a synaptic DNA complex. After nicking of the first DNA strand, excision of the transposon proceeds through a series of intermediates. The transposase then mediates the insertion of the transposon at a new site by strand transfer. The activity of the wild- type tran
   6495..7289    +  CDS            NeoR/KanR: aminoglycoside phosphotransferase from Tn5; aph(3')-II (or nptII); confers resistance to neomycin, kanamycin, and G418 (Geneticin®)
   7310..7360    -  misc_feature   bom (fragment): basis of mobility region from pBR322
   7387..7475    +  promoter       AmpR promoter (fragment): bla
   7495..7869    +  CDS            BleoR: antibiotic-binding protein; Sh ble from Streptoalloteichus hindustanus; confers resistance to bleomycin, phleomycin, and Zeocin™
   8007..8595    +  rep_origin     ori: high-copy-number ColE1/pMB1/pBR322/pUC origin of replication
   8778..53      +  CDS            lacI (fragment) (across the origin): lac repressor; lacI; The lac repressor binds to the lac operator to inhibit transcription in E. coli. This inhibition can be relieved by adding lactose or isopropyl-β-D-thiogalactopyranoside (IPTG).
