[The description below was written by a language model from this plasmid's Addgene catalogue record and pLannotate feature annotations shown in this document.]
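Description:
eIF3a-pMK293 (mAID-mCherry2-Hygro) is a homology-directed repair donor plasmid for tagging the C-terminus of the endogenous human EIF3A gene with a mini-AID degron and mCherry2. The roughly 5.3 kb insert was TOPO-cloned into the pCR-Blunt II-TOPO backbone, giving an 8.8 kb plasmid. It replicates at high copy in E. coli from a ColE1/pUC-type origin and is selected with kanamycin through the Tn5 NeoR/KanR gene. A BleoR (Zeocin) marker is also present. The backbone's usual cloning-site elements flank the insert: the lac promoter and operator, SP6 and T7 promoters, and lacZα and ccdB fragments.

The insert lies in reverse orientation relative to the sequence numbering. A fragment of the eIF3a coding sequence, annotated by homology to the mouse protein, marks the end of the upstream homology arm. It is followed by the mini-AID degron from Arabidopsis IAA17, mCherry2 and an SV40 poly(A) signal, an arrangement consistent with an in-frame C-terminal fusion. Downstream is a hygromycin resistance cassette with a mouse PGK promoter and PGK poly(A) signal. It is flanked by two loxP sites, which should allow Cre-mediated removal of the marker after clones are isolated. The unannotated stretches on either side of the cassette presumably hold the remaining homology-arm sequence, though the feature table does not label them.

No promoter drives the tag itself, so the fusion depends on correct integration at the EIF3A locus, typically stimulated by a targeted nuclease cut that the record does not describe. Integrants are selected with hygromycin. In cells expressing the TIR1 auxin receptor, the tagged eIF3a can be rapidly degraded on auxin addition, and mCherry2 allows its level and localisation to be monitored.
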