Addgene plasmid #192236: eIF3a- pMK293 (mAID-mCherry2-Hygro) plasmid
Purpose: knockin donor vector of mAID-mCherry2-Hygro to C-terminus of endogenous human eIF3a
Depositing lab: Dieter Wolf. Depositing organization: Xiamen University. Publication: eIF3 mRNA selectivity profiling reveals eIF3k as a cancer-relevant regulator of ribosome content. Duan H, Zhang S, Zarai Y, Ollinger R, Wu Y, Sun L, Hu C, He Y, Tian G, Rad R, Kong X, Cheng Y, Tuller T, Wolf DA. EMBO J. 2023 Jun 15;42(12):e112362. doi: 10.15252/embj.2022112362. Epub 2023 May 8. PubMed 37155573.
Backbone
  Vector backbone: pCR-Blunt II-TOPO vector(Cat#450245)
  Backbone manufacturer: Thermo fisher
  Vector type: Mammalian Expression
  Selectable markers: Hygromycin
Growth in bacteria
  Bacterial resistance: Kanamycin, 50 μg/mL
  Growth temperature: 37°C
  Growth strain: DH5alpha
  Copy number: High Copy
Gene/Insert
  Gene/Insert name: eIF3a-knockin-homology arm-mAID-mCherry2-Hygro
  Species: H. sapiens (human)
  Insert size (bp): 5323
  Entrez Gene: EIF3A (a.k.a. EIF3, EIF3S10, P167, TIF32, eIF3-p170, eIF3-theta, p180, p185)
  Cloning method: TOPO Cloning
  Sequencing primers: 5′ CAGGAAACAGCTATGAC; 3′ TGTAAAACGACGGCCAGT
Terms and licenses: Academic/Nonprofit Terms; Industry Terms: Not Available to Industry
Depositor comments: Please visit https://www.biorxiv.org/content/10.1101/2022.08.28.505560v2 for bioRxiv preprint.
How to cite: eIF3a- pMK293 (mAID-mCherry2-Hygro) plasmid was a gift from Dieter Wolf (Addgene plasmid # 192236 ; http://n2t.net/addgene:192236 ; RRID:Addgene_192236)
